>Addgene plasmid #34261 | KHBD00106 | depositor partial sequence | sequence record 40828 | KHBD00106 sequence 1146 bps
ATGGATCAGCTAATACAACAGCTGCAACAGGCAGCTGCTGCTCGGGGACAAGTCCAACATCCCCATGGTT
CATCCGCTTTGCAACTTTACGCGGCAGCAGCGGCTGTCAACATGCAAGTGAGCGGCTGGTCATCCGTTCT
CAACTTGTCCATGGATGCCCCAAATCCGGAAATTAGTCCCAATTCCGTAACCAATTCGTCCTCCGTGTAT
ATGATCCGCCAAATGGCGCTGATACAGCAAGCCAGAGTGGCCGCCGCAGCAGTGGCAATGCAGCAGCAGC
AGCAACAGCAAAGGGATCTCAATCGGGAGCTTGGCATGGATCCGCACAGTGAGCAGCGTATTAAGTTGGA
CTCAGTGTCACCCACGCACAACATCCACGCGGGCTCTAGTCGCGGGATCAAACAAGATCCGCTAAGCGAT
GAAGGGGCCGATTCCAATCTGGGGCAGAATGATTGTACAGAGTCCTCGAAGAAGCGACGCGGCAGGACCA
ACTTCAACTCCTGGCAGCTGAGGGAGCTGGAGAGAGTCTTCCAGGGAAGTCACTATCCTGACATTTTCAT
GCGTGAGGCCTTGGCCACCAAACTCGATCTAATGGAGGGTCGTATAGCGGTTTGGTTCCAGAATCGTCGT
GCCAAATGGCGTAAGCAGGAGCATACCAAGAAGGGTCCTGGACGACCAGCTCATAATGCCCACCCCCAGA
GCTGCAGTGGTGACCCCATTCCATTGAGCGAACTTCGGGCCAGAGAACTAGCCCAGCGCAGCAAGCGGAT
GAAGAAAGCCATCGATCGGCAGGCGAAGAAGCTACAGGACAAGGGATTGGAAGTGGACTATGCCCGTCTG
GAGGCCGAGTACCTAGCTGCCCACCAGGAGAATGGAGTGGATGAGAATAACTGGCTGGATGATGATGGCT
ACGATGATCTGCACATCGATGTGGTGGGCGTTGAACCGGAGTACGTGACCGGCGACAGTTTGGATCACTC
GTTCTGCTCCTCCAGGACGTACCAGACGAAGAGCACCAGCAGCGAACTGGATTCCAATGATATGGGACTC
CAGGGAAGAGTGGAAACTCCGCCACCACCACAGCCACCGATGCAGAATAAGACCCTCTACAATTCGCCCT
TCAGCATCGAATCCCTGTTGGGATCG
