>Addgene plasmid #34261 | KHBD00106 | addgene partial sequence | sequence record 41921 | M13-Rev 5'-CAGGAAACAGCTATGACC-3'
TTATTTTGACTGATAGTGACCTGTTCGTTGCAACAAATTGATAAGCAATGCTTTCTTATAATGCCAACTT
TGTACAAGAAAGTTGGCAACGATCCCAACAGGGATTCGATGCTGAAGGGCGAATTGTAGAGGGTCTTATT
CTGCATCGGTGGCTGTGGTGGTGGCGGAGTTTCCACTCTTCCCTGGAGTCCCATATCATTGGAATCCAGT
TCGCTGCTGGTGCTCTTCGTCTGGTACGTCCTGGAGGAGCAGAACGAGTGATCCAAACTGTCGCCGGTCA
CGTACTCCGGTTCAACGCCCACCACATCGATGTGCAGATCATCGTAGCCATCATCATCCAGCCAGTTATT
CTCATCCACTCCATTCTCCTGGTGGGCAGCTAGGTACTCGGCCTCCAGACGGGCATAGTCCACTTCCAAT
CCCTTGTCCTGTAGCTTCTTCGCCTGCCGATCGATGGCTTTCTTCATCCGCTTGCTGCGCTGGGCTAGTT
CTCTGGCCCGAAGTTCGCTCAATGGAATGGGGTCACCACTGCAGCTCTGGGGGTGGGCATTATGAGCTGG
TCGTCCAGGACCCTTCTTGGTATGCTCCTGCTTACGCCATTTGGCACGACGATTCTGGAACCAAACCGCT
ATACGACCCTCCATTAGATCGAGTTTGGTGGCCAAGGCCTCACGCATGAAAATGTCAGGA
