[The description below was written by a language model from this plasmid's Addgene catalogue record.]
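Description:
KHBD00106 is a Gateway entry-type clone built in the pDONR221 donor vector backbone (Invitrogen; about 2.5 kb without insert), carrying the open reading frame of the Drosophila melanogaster gene CG6352, also known as OdsH or Ods-site homeobox. The insert is recorded as 1146 bp and was introduced by Gateway recombination cloning, so in the finished plasmid the ORF is expected to sit between recombination sites that allow it to be moved by a further Gateway reaction into compatible destination vectors. The plasmid is maintained in E. coli as a high-copy construct under kanamycin selection. M13 forward and reverse priming sites flank the insert for sequence verification. No feature table accompanies the record, so the exact positions of the att sites, origin and resistance cassette are not documented here.

The vector itself provides no promoter, tag or reporter for expressing the insert; it serves as a shuttle and storage form of the coding sequence rather than an expression construct. The depositor notes that ORFs in this collection were cloned open-ended, without a stop codon, which permits in-frame C-terminal fusions once the ORF is transferred to a destination vector carrying a downstream tag or domain. OdsH encodes a homeobox-containing protein, and the clone belongs to a collection associated with work on automated screening of protein–DNA interactions at Drosophila regulatory elements. This suggests its intended use is as a source clone for generating transcription factor fusion constructs for such assays, although the record does not specify particular destination vectors.
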