Addgene plasmid #34261: KHBD00106
Depositing lab: Bart Deplancke. Depositing organization: Swiss Federal Institute of Technology (EPFL). Publication: Automated protein-DNA interaction screening of Drosophila regulatory elements. Korneel Hens, Jean-Daniel Feuz, Alina Isakova, Antonina Lagovitina, Andreas Massouras, Julien Bryois, Patrick Callaerts, Susan E. Celniker, Bart Deplancke. Nat Methods. 2011 Oct 30;8(12):1065-70. 10.1038/nmeth.1763 PubMed 22037703.
Backbone
  Vector backbone: pDONR221
  Backbone manufacturer: Invitrogen
  Backbone size w/o insert (bp): 2536
  Vector type: Gateway Donor Vector
Growth in bacteria
  Bacterial resistance: Kanamycin, 50 μg/mL
  Growth temperature: 37°C
  Growth strain: DH5alpha
  Copy number: High Copy
Gene/Insert
  Gene/Insert name: CG6352 (alt names: FBgn0026058; OdsH; Ods-site homeobox)
  Species: D. melanogaster (fly)
  Insert size (bp): 1146
  Entrez Gene: OdsH (a.k.a. Dmel_CG6352, CG6352, Dmel\CG6352, OdsH[mel], odsH)
  Cloning method: Gateway Cloning
  Sequencing primers: 5′ M13F; 3′ M13R
Terms and licenses: Academic/Nonprofit Terms; Industry Terms: Not Available to Industry
Depositor comments: Please note that the ORFs in this collection were cloned open-ended (without a stop codon).
How to cite: KHBD00106 was a gift from Bart Deplancke (Addgene plasmid # 34261 ; http://n2t.net/addgene:34261 ; RRID:Addgene_34261)
